>Addgene plasmid #123454 | TRBV20-1 | addgene full sequence | sequence record 245037 | Addgene NGS Result
TCGCGCGTTTCGGTGATGACGGTGAAAACCTCTGACACATGCAGCTCCCGGAGACGGTCACAGCTTGTCT
GTAAGCGGATGCCGGGAGCAGACAAGCCCGTCAGGGCGCGTCAGCGGGTGTTGGCGGGTGTCGGGGCTGG
CTTAACTATGCGGCATCAGAGCAGATTGTACTGAGAGTGCACCATATGCGGTGTGAAATACCGCACAGAT
GCGTAAGGAGAAAATACCGCATCAGGCGCCATTCGCCATTCAGGCTGCGCAACTGTTGGGAAGGGCGATC
GGTGCGGGCCTCTTCGCTATTACGCCAGCTGGCGAAAGGGGGATGTGCTGCAAGGCGATTAAGTTGGGTA
ACGCCAGGGTTTTCCCAGTCACGACGTTGTAAAACGACGGCCAGAGAATTCGAGCTCGGTACCTCGCGAA
TACATCTAGATGGGGATCCACCGGTCGCCACCATGCTGCTGCTTCTGCTGCTTCTGGGGCCAGCAGGCTC
CGGGCTTGGTGCTGTCGTCTCTCAACATCCGAGCTGGGTTATCTGTAAGAGTGGAACCTCTGTGAAGATC
GAGTGCCGTTCCCTGGACTTTCAGGCCACAACTATGTTTTGGTATCGTCAGTTCCCGAAACAGAGTCTCA
TGCTGATGGCAACTTCCAATGAGGGCTCCAAGGCCACATACGAGCAAGGCGTCGAGAAGGACAAGTTTCT
CATCAACCATGCAAGCCTGACCTTGTCCACTCTGACAGTGACCAGTGCCCATCCTGAAGACAGCAGCTTC
TACGAGACCTAAGGTGGTGGTGGTTCTGGTTCTGGTTCTGGTGGTGGTTCTGGTGGTGGTCTCTTGACCC
TGCCGTGTACCAGCTGAGAGACTCTAAATCCAGTGACAAGTCTGTCTGCCTATTCACCGATTTTGATTCT
CAAACAAATGTGTCACAAAGTAAGGATTCTGATGTGTATATCACAGACAAAACTGTGCTAGACATGAGGT
CTATGGACTTCAAGAGCAACAGTGCTGTGGCCTGGAGCAACAAATCTGACTTTGCATGTGCAAACGCCTT
CAACAACAGCATTATTCCAGAAGACACCTTCTTCCCCAGCCCAGAAAGTTCCTGTGATGTCAAGCTGGTC
GAGAAAAGCTTTGAAACAGATACGAACCTAAACTTTCAAAACCTGTCAGTGATTGGGTTCCGAATCCTCC
TCCTGAAAGTGGCCGGGTTTAATCTGCTCATGACGCTGCGGCTGTGGTCCAGCTAAAGCGGCCGCGTCGA
CAATCAAATCGGATCCCGGGCCCGTCGACTGCAGAGGCCTGCATGCAAGCTTGGTGTAATCATGGTCATA
GCTGTTTCCTGTGTGAAATTGTTATCCGCTCACAATTCCACACAACATACGAGCCGGAAGCATAAAGTGT
AAAGCCTGGGGTGCCTAATGAGTGAGCTAACTCACATTAATTGCGTTGCGCTCACTGCCCGCTTTCCAGT
CGGGAAACCTGTCGTGCCAGCTGCATTAATGAATCGGCCAACGCGCGGGGAGAGGCGGTTTGCGTATTGG
GCGCTCTTCCGCTTCCTCGCTCACTGACTCGCTGCGCTCGGTCGTTCGGCTGCGGCGAGCGGTATCAGCT
CACTCAAAGGCGGTAATACGGTTATCCACAGAATCAGGGGATAACGCAGGAAAGAACATGTGAGCAAAAG
GCCAGCAAAAGGCCAGGAACCGTAAAAAGGCCGCGTTGCTGGCGTTTTTCCATAGGCTCCGCCCCCCTGA
CGAGCATCACAAAAATCGACGCTCAAGTCAGAGGTGGCGAAACCCGACAGGACTATAAAGATACCAGGCG
TTTCCCCCTGGAAGCTCCCTCGTGCGCTCTCCTGTTCCGACCCTGCCGCTTACCGGATACCTGTCCGCCT
TTCTCCCTTCGGGAAGCGTGGCGCTTTCTCATAGCTCACGCTGTAGGTATCTCAGTTCGGTGTAGGTCGT
TCGCTCCAAGCTGGGCTGTGTGCACGAACCCCCCGTTCAGCCCGACCGCTGCGCCTTATCCGGTAACTAT
CGTCTTGAGTCCAACCCGGTAAGACACGACTTATCGCCACTGGCAGCAGCCACTGGTAACAGGATTAGCA
GAGCGAGGTATGTAGGCGGTGCTACAGAGTTCTTGAAGTGGTGGCCTAACTACGGCTACACTAGAAGAAC
AGTATTTGGTATCTGCGCTCTGCTGAAGCCAGTTACCTTCGGAAAAAGAGTTGGTAGCTCTTGATCCGGC
AAACAAACCACCGCTGGTAGCGGTGGTTTTTTTGTTTGCAAGCAGCAGATTACGCGCAGAAAAAAAGGAT
CTCAAGAAGATCCTTTGATCTTTTCTACGGGGTCTGACGCTCAGTGGAACGAAAACTCACGTTAAGGGAT
TTTGGTCATGAGATTATCAAAAAGGATCTTCACCTAGATCCTTTTAAATTAAAAATGAAGTTTTAAATCA
AGCCCAATCTGAATAATGTTACAACCAATTAACCAATTCTGATTAGAAAAACTCATCGAGCATCAAATGA
AACTGCAATTTATTCATATCAGGATTATCAATACCATATTTTTGAAAAAGCCGTTTCTGTAATGAAGGAG
AAAACTCACCGAGGCAGTTCCATAGGATGGCAAGATCCTGGTATCGGTCTGCGATTCCGACTCGTCCAAC
ATCAATACAACCTATTAATTTCCCCTCGTCAAAAATAAGGTTATCAAGTGAGAAATCACCATGAGTGACG
ACTGAATCCGGTGAGAATGGCAAAAGTTTATGCATTTCTTTCCAGACTTGTTCAACAGGCCAGCCATTAC
GCTCGTCATCAAAATCACTCGCATCAACCAAACCGTTATTCATTCGTGATTGCGCCTGAGCGAGACGAAA
TACGCGATCGCTGTTAAAAGGACAATTACAAACAGGAATCGAATGCAACCGGCGCAGGAACACTGCCAGC
GCATCAACAATATTTTCACCTGAATCAGGATATTCTTCTAATACCTGGAATGCTGTTTTTCCGGGGATCG
CAGTGGTGAGTAACCATGCATCATCAGGAGTACGGATAAAATGCTTGATGGTCGGAAGAGGCATAAATTC
CGTCAGCCAGTTTAGTCTGACCATCTCATCTGTAACATCATTGGCAACGCTACCTTTGCCATGTTTCAGA
AACAACTCTGGCGCATCGGGCTTCCCATACAAGCGATAGATTGTCGCACCTGATTGCCCGACATTATCGC
GAGCCCATTTATACCCATATAAATCAGCATCCATGTTGGAATTTAATCGCGGCCTCGACGTTTCCCGTTG
AATATGGCTCATAACACCCCTTGTATTACTGTTTATGTAAGCAGACAGTTTTATTGTTCATGATGATATA
TTTTTATCTTGTGCAATGTAACATCAGAGATTTTGAGACACGGGCCAGAGCTGCA
Features (pLannotate 1.2.2; 11 found; start..end, strand, type, name):
    137..236     +  misc_feature   bom (fragment): basis of mobility region from pBR322
    242..399     -  CDS            lacZα (fragment): LacZα fragment of β-galactosidase; lacZ fragment
    450..773     +  CDS            TRBV29-1: TVB29_HUMAN - Also known as TCRBV4S1A1T From Homo sapiens (Human).
    836..1243    +  CDS            TRAC: TRAC_HUMAN - Also known as TCRA. Experimental evidence at protein level: Swiss-Prot protein existence level 1. Constant region of T cell receptor (TR) alpha chain (PubMed:24600447). Alpha-beta T cell receptors are antigen specific receptors which are essential to the immune response and are present on the cell surface of T lymphocytes. Recognize peptide-major histocompatibility (MH) (pMH) complexes that are displayed by antigen presenting cells (APC), a prerequisite for efficient T cell adaptive immunity against pathogens (PubMed:25493333). Binding of alpha-beta TR to pMH complex initiates TR-
   1349..1365    -  protein_bind   lac operator: The lac repressor binds to the lac operator to inhibit transcription in E. coli. This inhibition can be relieved by adding lactose or isopropyl-β-D-thiogalactopyranoside (IPTG). lac repressor encoded by lacI
   1373..1403    -  promoter       lac promoter: promoter for the E. coli lac operon
   1418..1439    -  protein_bind   CAP binding site: CAP binding activates transcription in the presence of cAMP. E. coli catabolite activator protein
   1452..1544    -  CDS            lacI (fragment): lac repressor; lacI; The lac repressor binds to the lac operator to inhibit transcription in E. coli. This inhibition can be relieved by adding lactose or isopropyl-β-D-thiogalactopyranoside (IPTG).
   1727..2315    -  rep_origin     ori: high-copy-number ColE1/pMB1/pBR322/pUC origin of replication
   2493..3302    -  CDS            KanR: aminoglycoside phosphotransferase; aph(3')-Ia; confers resistance to kanamycin in bacteria or G418 (Geneticin®) in eukaryotes
   3409..35      +  CDS            rop (fragment) (across the origin): Rop protein, which maintains plasmids at low copy number; rop
