[The description below was written by a language model from this plasmid's Addgene catalogue record and pLannotate feature annotations shown in this document.]
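Description:
TRBV20-1 is a small (about 3.4 kb) bacterial cloning plasmid built on the pUC57-kanamycin backbone, serving as one module in a library of parts for assembling human T-cell receptor (TCR) genes. It replicates in E. coli from a high-copy ColE1/pUC-type origin and is selected with kanamycin through an aminoglycoside phosphotransferase (KanR) gene. The remaining backbone annotations are typical pUC remnants: the lac promoter, lac operator and CAP binding site, a lacZα fragment interrupted by the insert, and short fragments of lacI, rop and the pBR322 bom region. Although the vector is catalogued as "bacterial expression", no dedicated expression cassette for the insert is annotated, and the plasmid appears to function as a storage and donor vector.

The catalogued insert is the wild-type human TRBV20-1 gene segment, which encodes a variable region of the TCR beta chain. The automated annotation labels the roughly 320 bp variable-segment coding feature as TRBV29-1 rather than TRBV20-1. This probably reflects a homology-based match to a related family member, but the record does not resolve the discrepancy. Just downstream on the same strand, the annotation also detects a roughly 400 bp coding region matching the TCR alpha constant region (TRAC), which the catalogue entry does not mention. The record does not explain why it is present, and no linker or 2A element between the two is annotated.

The depositor lists Golden Gate as the cloning method and "construction of TCR" as the purpose. This is consistent with type IIS restriction-based assembly, in which the fragment is combined with other TCR parts to build full-length receptors for expression and specificity testing. The specific restriction sites and destination vector are not recorded.
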