Addgene plasmid #123454: TRBV20-1
Purpose: construction of TCR
Depositing lab: Catherine Wu. Depositing organization: Dana-Farber Cancer Institute. Publication: A cloning and expression system to probe T-cell receptor specificity and assess functional avidity to neoantigens. Hu Z, Anandappa AJ, Sun J, Kim J, Leet DE, Bozym DJ, Chen C, Williams L, Shukla SA, Zhang W, Tabbaa D, Steelman S, Olive O, Livak KJ, Kishi H, Muraguchi A, Guleria I, Stevens J, Lane WJ, Burkhardt UE, Fritsch EF, Neuberg D, Ott PA, Keskin DB, Hacohen N, Wu CJ. Blood. 2018 Nov 1;132(18):1911-1921. doi: 10.1182/blood-2018-04-843763. Epub 2018 Aug 27. PubMed 30150207.
Backbone
  Vector backbone: pUC57-kanamycin
  Vector type: Bacterial Expression
Growth in bacteria
  Bacterial resistance: Kanamycin, 50 μg/mL
  Growth temperature: 37°C
  Growth strain: DH5alpha
  Copy number: High Copy
Gene/Insert
  Gene/Insert name: TRBV20-1
  Species: H. sapiens (human)
  Mutation: WT
  Entrez Gene: TRBV20-1 (a.k.a. TCRBV20S1, TCRBV2S1, TRBV201)
  Cloning method: Unknown
Terms and licenses: Academic/Nonprofit Terms; Industry Terms: Not Available to Industry
Depositor comments: Cloning Method: Golden Gate.
How to cite: TRBV20-1 was a gift from Catherine Wu (Addgene plasmid # 123454 ; http://n2t.net/addgene:123454 ; RRID:Addgene_123454)
